>Addgene plasmid #21905 | pSicoR-mCh-GFPi | depositor full sequence | sequence record 10077 | Author sequence
GCTTAAGCGGTCGACGGATCGGGAGATCTCCCGATCCCCTATGGTGCACTCTCAGTACAATCTGCTCTGA
TGCCGCATAGTTAAGCCAGTATCTGCTCCCTGCTTGTGTGTTGGAGGTCGCTGAGTAGTGCGCGAGCAAA
ATTTAAGCTACAACAAGGCAAGGCTTGACCGACAATTGCATGAAGAATCTGCTTAGGGTTAGGCGTTTTG
CGCTGCTTCGCGATGTACGGGCCAGATATACGCGTTGACATTGATTATTGACTAGTTATTAATAGTAATC
AATTACGGGGTCATTAGTTCATAGCCCATATATGGAGTTCCGCGTTACATAACTTACGGTAAATGGCCCG
CCTGGCTGACCGCCCAACGACCCCCGCCCATTGACGTCAATAATGACGTATGTTCCCATAGTAACGCCAA
TAGGGACTTTCCATTGACGTCAATGGGTGGAGTATTTACGGTAAACTGCCCACTTGGCAGTACATCAAGT
GTATCATATGCCAAGTACGCCCCCTATTGACGTCAATGACGGTAAATGGCCCGCCTGGCATTATGCCCAG
TACATGACCTTATGGGACTTTCCTACTTGGCAGTACATCTACGTATTAGTCATCGCTATTACCATGGTGA
TGCGGTTTTGGCAGTACATCAATGGGCGTGGATAGCGGTTTGACTCACGGGGATTTCCAAGTCTCCACCC
CATTGACGTCAATGGGAGTTTGTTTTGGCACCAAAATCAACGGGACTTTCCAAAATGTCGTAACAACTCC
GCCCCATTGACGCAAATGGGCGGTAGGCGTGTACGGTGGGAGGTCTATATAAGCAGCGCGTTTTGCCTGT
ACTGGGTCTCTCTGGTTAGACCAGATCTGAGCCTGGGAGCTCTCTGGCTAACTAGGGAACCCACTGCTTA
AGCCTCAATAAAGCTTGCCTTGAGTGCTTCAAGTAGTGTGTGCCCGTCTGTTGTGTGACTCTGGTAACTA
GAGATCCCTCAGACCCTTTTAGTCAGTGTGGAAAATCTCTAGCAGTGGCGCCCGAACAGGGACTTGAAAG
CGAAAGGGAAACCAGAGGAGCTCTCTCGACGCAGGACTCGGCTTGCTGAAGCGCGCACGGCAAGAGGCGA
GGGGCGGCGACTGGTGAGTACGCCAAAAATTTTGACTAGCGGAGGCTAGAAGGAGAGAGATGGGTGCGAG
AGCGTCAGTATTAAGCGGGGGAGAATTAGATCGCGATGGGAAAAAATTCGGTTAAGGCCAGGGGGAAAGA
AAAAATATAAATTAAAACATATAGTATGGGCAAGCAGGGAGCTAGAACGATTCGCAGTTAATCCTGGCCT
GTTAGAAACATCAGAAGGCTGTAGACAAATACTGGGACAGCTACAACCATCCCTTCAGACAGGATCAGAA
GAACTTAGATCATTATATAATACAGTAGCAACCCTCTATTGTGTGCATCAAAGGATAGAGATAAAAGACA
CCAAGGAAGCTTTAGACAAGATAGAGGAAGAGCAAAACAAAAGTAAGACCACCGCACAGCAAGCGGCCGG
CCGCGCTGATCTTCAGACCTGGAGGAGGAGATATGAGGGACAATTGGAGAAGTGAATTATATAAATATAA
AGTAGTAAAAATTGAACCATTAGGAGTAGCACCCACCAAGGCAAAGAGAAGAGTGGTGCAGAGAGAAAAA
AGAGCAGTGGGAATAGGAGCTTTGTTCCTTGGGTTCTTGGGAGCAGCAGGAAGCACTATGGGCGCAGCGT
CAATGACGCTGACGGTACAGGCCAGACAATTATTGTCTGGTATAGTGCAGCAGCAGAACAATTTGCTGAG
GGCTATTGAGGCGCAACAGCATCTGTTGCAACTCACAGTCTGGGGCATCAAGCAGCTCCAGGCAAGAATC
CTGGCTGTGGAAAGATACCTAAAGGATCAACAGCTCCTGGGGATTTGGGGTTGCTCTGGAAAACTCATTT
GCACCACTGCTGTGCCTTGGAATGCTAGTTGGAGTAATAAATCTCTGGAACAGATTTGGAATCACACGAC
CTGGATGGAGTGGGACAGAGAAATTAACAATTACACAAGCTTAATACACTCCTTAATTGAAGAATCGCAA
AACCAGCAAGAAAAGAATGAACAAGAATTATTGGAATTAGATAAATGGGCAAGTTTGTGGAATTGGTTTA
ACATAACAAATTGGCTGTGGTATATAAAATTATTCATAATGATAGTAGGAGGCTTGGTAGGTTTAAGAAT
AGTTTTTGCTGTACTTTCTATAGTGAATAGAGTTAGGCAGGGATATTCACCATTATCGTTTCAGACCCAC
CTCCCAACCCCGAGGGGACCCGACAGGCCCGAAGGAATAGAAGAAGAAGGTGGAGAGAGAGACAGAGACA
GATCCATTCGATTAGTGAACGGATCGGCACTGCGTGCGCCAATTCTGCAGACAAATGGCAGTATTCATCC
ACAATTTTAAAAGAAAAGGGGGGATTGGGGGGTACAGTGCAGGGGAAAGAATAGTAGACATAATAGCAAC
AGACATACAAACTAAAGAATTACAAAAACAAATTACAAAAATTCAAAATTTTCGGGTTTATTACAGGGAC
AGCAGAGATCCAGTTTGGTTAGTACCGGGCCCGCTCTAGAGATCCGACGCCGCCATCTCTAGGCCCGCGC
CGGCCCCCTCGCACAGACTTGTGGGAGAAGCTCGGCTACTCCCCTGCCCCGGTTAATTTGCATATAATAT
TTCCTAGTAACTATAGAGGCTTAATGTGCGATAAAAGACAGATAATCTGTTCTTTTTAATACTAGCTACA
TTTTACATGATAGGCTTGGATTTCTATAACTTCGTATAGCATACATTATACGAAGTTATACATGTCACAA
AAGGAAACTCACCCTAACTGTAAAGTAATTGTGTGTTTTGAGACTATAAATATCCCTTGGAGAAAAGCCT
TGTTTACAGCCACAACGTCTATATTTCAAGAGAATATAGACGTTGTGGCTGTTTTTTTCTCGAGTACTAG
GATCCATTAGGCGGCCGCGTGGATAACCGTATTACCGCCATGCATTAGTTATTAATAGTAATCAATTACG
GGGTCATTAGTTCATAGCCCATATATGGAGTTCCGCGTTACATAACTTACGGTAAATGGCCCGCCTGGCT
GACCGCCCAACGACCCCCGCCCATTGACGTCAATAATGACGTATGTTCCCATAGTAACGCCAATAGGGAC
TTTCCATTGACGTCAATGGGTGGAGTATTTACGGTAAACTGCCCACTTGGCAGTACATCAAGTGTATCAT
ATGCCAAGTACGCCCCCTATTGACGTCAATGACGGTAAATGGCCCGCCTGGCATTATGCCCAGTACATGA
CCTTATGGGACTTTCCTACTTGGCAGTACATCTACGTATTAGTCATCGCTATTACCATGGTGATGCGGTT
TTGGCAGTACATCAATGGGCGTGGATAGCGGTTTGACTCACGGGGATTTCCAAGTCTCCACCCCATTGAC
GTCAATGGGAGTTTGTTTTGGCACCAAAATCAACGGGACTTTCCAAAATGTCGTAACAACTCCGCCCCAT
TGACGCAAATGGGCGGTAGGCGTGTACGGTGGGAGGTCTATATAAGCAGAGCTGGTTTAGTGAACCGTCA
GATCCGCTAGCGCTACCGGTCGCCACCATGGTGAGCAAGGGCGAGGAGGATAACATGGCCATCATCAAGG
AGTTCATGCGCTTCAAGGTGCACATGGAGGGCTCCGTGAACGGCCACGAGTTCGAGATCGAGGGCGAGGG
CGAGGGCCGCCCCTACGAGGGCACCCAGACCGCCAAGCTGAAGGTGACCAAGGGTGGCCCCCTGCCCTTC
GCCTGGGACATCCTGTCCCCTCAGTTCATGTACGGCTCCAAGGCCTACGTGAAGCACCCCGCCGACATCC
CCGACTACTTGAAGCTGTCCTTCCCCGAGGGCTTCAAGTGGGAGCGCGTGATGAACTTCGAGGACGGCGG
CGTGGTGACCGTGACCCAGGACTCCTCCCTGCAGGACGGCGAGTTCATCTACAAGGTGAAGCTGCGCGGC
ACCAACTTCCCCTCCGACGGCCCCGTAATGCAGAAGAAGACCATGGGCTGGGAGGCCTCCTCCGAGCGGA
TGTACCCCGAGGACGGCGCCCTGAAGGGCGAGATCAAGCAGAGGCTGAAGCTGAAGGACGGCGGCCACTA
CGACGCTGAGGTCAAGACCACCTACAAGGCCAAGAAGCCCGTGCAGCTGCCCGGCGCCTACAACGTCAAC
ATCAAGTTGGACATCACCTCCCACAACGAGGACTACACCATCGTGGAACAGTACGAACGCGCCGAGGGCC
GCCACTCCACCGGCGGCATGGACGAGCTGTACAAGTAGGAATTCGTCGAGGGACCTAATAACTTCGTATA
GCATACATTATACGAAGTTATACATGTTTAAGGGTTCCGGTTCCACTAGGTACAATTCGATATCAAGCTT
ATCGATAATCAACCTCTGGATTACAAAATTTGTGAAAGATTGACTGGTATTCTTAACTATGTTGCTCCTT
TTACGCTATGTGGATACGCTGCTTTAATGCCTTTGTATCATGCTATTGCTTCCCGTATGGCTTTCATTTT
CTCCTCCTTGTATAAATCCTGGTTGCTGTCTCTTTATGAGGAGTTGTGGCCCGTTGTCAGGCAACGTGGC
GTGGTGTGCACTGTGTTTGCTGACGCAACCCCCACTGGTTGGGGCATTGCCACCACCTGTCAGCTCCTTT
CCGGGACTTTCGCTTTCCCCCTCCCTATTGCCACGGCGGAACTCATCGCCGCCTGCCTTGCCCGCTGCTG
GACAGGGGCTCGGCTGTTGGGCACTGACAATTCCGTGGTGTTGTCGGGGAAATCATCGTCCTTTCCTTGG
CTGCTCGCCTGTGTTGCCACCTGGATTCTGCGCGGGACGTCCTTCTGCTACGTCCCTTCGGCCCTCAATC
CAGCGGACCTTCCTTCCCGCGGCCTGCTGCCGGCTCTGCGGCCTCTTCCGCGTCTTCGCCTTCGCCCTCA
GACGAGTCGGATCTCCCTTTGGGCCGCCTCCCCGCATCGATACCGTCGACCTCGATCGAGACCTAGAAAA
ACATGGAGCAATCACAAGTAGCAATACAGCAGCTACCAATGCTGATTGTGCCTGGCTAGAAGCACAAGAG
GAGGAGGAGGTGGGTTTTCCAGTCACACCTCAGGTACCTTTAAGACCAATGACTTACAAGGCAGCTGTAG
ATCTTAGCCACTTTTTAAAAGAAAAGGGGGGACTGGAAGGGCTAATTCACTCCCAACGAAGACAAGATAT
CCTTGATCTGTGGATCTACCACACACAAGGCTACTTCCCTGATTGGCAGAACTACACACCAGGGCCAGGG
ATCAGATATCCACTGACCTTTGGATGGTGCTACAAGCTAGTACCAGTTGAGCAAGAGAAGGTAGAAGAAG
CCAATGAAGGAGAGAACACCCGCTTGTTACACCCTGTGAGCCTGCATGGGATGGATGACCCGGAGAGAGA
AGTATTAGAGTGGAGGTTTGACAGCCGCCTAGCATTTCATCACATGGCCCGAGAGCTGCATCCGGACTGT
ACTGGGTCTCTCTGGTTAGACCAGATCTGAGCCTGGGAGCTCTCTGGCTAACTAGGGAACCCACTGCTTA
AGCCTCAATAAAGCTTGCCTTGAGTGCTTCAAGTAGTGTGTGCCCGTCTGTTGTGTGACTCTGGTAACTA
GAGATCCCTCAGACCCTTTTAGTCAGTGTGGAAAATCTCTAGCAGCATGTGAGCAAAAGGCCAGCAAAAG
GCCAGGAACCGTAAAAAGGCCGCGTTGCTGGCGTTTTTCCATAGGCTCCGCCCCCCTGACGAGCATCACA
AAAATCGACGCTCAAGTCAGAGGTGGCGAAACCCGACAGGACTATAAAGATACCAGGCGTTTCCCCCTGG
AAGCTCCCTCGTGCGCTCTCCTGTTCCGACCCTGCCGCTTACCGGATACCTGTCCGCCTTTCTCCCTTCG
GGAAGCGTGGCGCTTTCTCATAGCTCACGCTGTAGGTATCTCAGTTCGGTGTAGGTCGTTCGCTCCAAGC
TGGGCTGTGTGCACGAACCCCCCGTTCAGCCCGACCGCTGCGCCTTATCCGGTAACTATCGTCTTGAGTC
CAACCCGGTAAGACACGACTTATCGCCACTGGCAGCAGCCACTGGTAACAGGATTAGCAGAGCGAGGTAT
GTAGGCGGTGCTACAGAGTTCTTGAAGTGGTGGCCTAACTACGGCTACACTAGAAGAACAGTATTTGGTA
TCTGCGCTCTGCTGAAGCCAGTTACCTTCGGAAAAAGAGTTGGTAGCTCTTGATCCGGCAAACAAACCAC
CGCTGGTAGCGGTGGTTTTTTTGTTTGCAAGCAGCAGATTACGCGCAGAAAAAAAGGATCTCAAGAAGAT
CCTTTGATCTTTTCTACGGGGTCTGACGCTCAGTGGAACGAAAACTCACGTTAAGGGATTTTGGTCATGA
GATTATCAAAAAGGATCTTCACCTAGATCCTTTTAAATTAAAAATGAAGTTTTAAATCAATCTAAAGTAT
ATATGAGTAAACTTGGTCTGACAGTTACCAATGCTTAATCAGTGAGGCACCTATCTCAGCGATCTGTCTA
TTTCGTTCATCCATAGTTGCCTGACTCCCCGTCGTGTAGATAACTACGATACGGGAGGGCTTACCATCTG
GCCCCAGTGCTGCAATGATACCGCGAGACCCACGCTCACCGGCTCCAGATTTATCAGCAATAAACCAGCC
AGCCGGAAGGGCCGAGCGCAGAAGTGGTCCTGCAACTTTATCCGCCTCCATCCAGTCTATTAATTGTTGC
CGGGAAGCTAGAGTAAGTAGTTCGCCAGTTAATAGTTTGCGCAACGTTGTTGCCATTGCTACAGGCATCG
TGGTGTCACGCTCGTCGTTTGGTATGGCTTCATTCAGCTCCGGTTCCCAACGATCAAGGCGAGTTACATG
ATCCCCCATGTTGTGCAAAAAAGCGGTTAGCTCCTTCGGTCCTCCGATCGTTGTCAGAAGTAAGTTGGCC
GCAGTGTTATCACTCATGGTTATGGCAGCACTGCATAATTCTCTTACTGTCATGCCATCCGTAAGATGCT
TTTCTGTGACTGGTGAGTACTCAACCAAGTCATTCTGAGAATAGTGTATGCGGCGACCGAGTTGCTCTTG
CCCGGCGTCAATACGGGATAATACCGCGCCACATAGCAGAACTTTAAAAGTGCTCATCATTGGAAAACGT
TCTTCGGGGCGAAAACTCTCAAGGATCTTACCGCTGTTGAGATCCAGTTCGATGTAACCCACTCGTGCAC
CCAACTGATCTTCAGCATCTTTTACTTTCACCAGCGTTTCTGGGTGAGCAAAAACAGGAAGGCAAAATGC
CGCAAAAAAGGGAATAAGGGCGACACGGAAATGTTGAATACTCATACTCTTCCTTTTTCAATATTATTGA
AGCATTTATCAGGGTTATTGTCTCATGAGCGGATACATATTTGAATGTATTTAGAAAAATAAACAAATAG
GGGTTCCGCGCACATTTCCCCGAAAAGTGCCACCTGAC
Features (pLannotate 1.2.2; 26 found; start..end, strand, type, name):
     40..92      -  misc_feature   bom (fragment): basis of mobility region from pBR322
    247..626     +  enhancer       CMV enhancer: human cytomegalovirus immediate early enhancer
    627..826     +  promoter       CMV promoter: human cytomegalovirus (CMV) immediate early promoter
    844..1024    +  LTR            5' LTR (truncated): truncated 5' long terminal repeat (LTR) from HIV-1
   1071..1196    +  misc_feature   HIV-1 Ψ: packaging signal of human immunodeficiency virus type 1
   1180..1518    +  CDS            HIV-1 gag (fragment): gag protein from human immunodeficiency virus 1; gag
   1695..1928    +  misc_feature   RRE: The Rev response element (RRE) of HIV-1 allows for Rev-dependent mRNA export from the nucleus to the cytoplasm.
   2305..2405    +  CDS            Rev (fragment): human immunodeficiency virus 1 (HIV-1) Rev protein; rev; enhances nuclear export of unspliced and incompletely spliced viral mRNAs
   2455..2572    +  misc_feature   cPPT/CTS: central polypurine tract and central termination sequence of HIV-1
   2631..2829    +  promoter       U6 promoter (fragment): RNA polymerase III promoter for mouse U6 snRNA (Das et al., 1988)
   2826..2859    +  protein_bind   loxP: Cre-mediated recombination occurs in the 8-bp core sequence (GCATACAT). Cre recombinase
   2866..2944    +  promoter       U6 promoter (fragment): RNA polymerase III promoter for mouse U6 snRNA (Das et al., 1988)
   2946..2964    +  CDS            VN173 (fragment): N-terminal fragment of mVenus for use in bimolecular fluorescence complementation (BiFC) (Kodama and Hu, 2010)
   2974..2993    -  CDS            VN173 (fragment): N-terminal fragment of mVenus for use in bimolecular fluorescence complementation (BiFC) (Kodama and Hu, 2010)
   3116..3419    +  enhancer       CMV enhancer: human cytomegalovirus immediate early enhancer
   3420..3623    +  promoter       CMV promoter: human cytomegalovirus (CMV) immediate early promoter
   3668..4378    +  CDS            mCherry: monomeric derivative of DsRed fluorescent protein (Shaner et al., 2004) mammalian codon-optimized
   4398..4431    +  protein_bind   loxP: Cre-mediated recombination occurs in the 8-bp core sequence (GCATACAT). Cre recombinase
   4464..4487    +  misc_feature   MCS (fragment): pBluescript multiple cloning site
   4487..5075    +  misc_feature   WPRE: woodchuck hepatitis virus posttranscriptional regulatory element
   5076..5095    +  misc_feature   MCS (fragment): pBluescript multiple cloning site
   5097..5597    +  CDS            nef (fragment): NEF_HV1LA - Experimental evidence at protein level: Swiss-Prot protein existence level 1. Extracellular Nef protein targets CD4(+) T-lymphocytes for apoptosis by interacting with CXCR4 surface receptors. From Human immunodeficiency virus type 1 group M subtype B (isolate Lai) (HIV-1).
   5604..5784    +  LTR            5' LTR (truncated): truncated 5' long terminal repeat (LTR) from HIV-1
   5846..6434    -  rep_origin     ori: high-copy-number ColE1/pMB1/pBR322/pUC origin of replication
   6605..7465    -  CDS            AmpR: β-lactamase; bla; confers resistance to ampicillin, carbenicillin, and related antibiotics
   7466..7570    -  promoter       AmpR promoter: bla
