[The description below was written by a language model from this plasmid's Addgene catalogue record and pLannotate feature annotations shown in this document.]
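Description:
pSicoR-mCh-GFPi is an HIV-1-based lentiviral RNAi vector built on the pSicoR backbone and carrying a short hairpin RNA directed against GFP. It is propagated in bacteria through a high-copy ColE1/pUC-type origin and selected with ampicillin (AmpR under its own bla promoter). The viral genome is transcribed from a CMV enhancer/promoter fused to a truncated 5' LTR, and it contains the Ψ packaging signal with adjoining gag fragment, the Rev response element for Rev-dependent nuclear export, the cPPT/CTS, a WPRE to improve transcript expression, and a truncated LTR at the 3' end. Packaging functions are not encoded on the plasmid and must be supplied in trans.

The payload has two transcription units. A mouse U6 RNA polymerase III promoter drives the roughly 55 bp GFP hairpin, cloned between HpaI (destroyed) and XhoI. The two short, opposite-strand matches annotated as "VN173" fragments immediately after the U6 promoter are simply the sense and antisense arms of this GFP-targeting hairpin, matched to a GFP-derived protein by the annotation software. Downstream, a second CMV enhancer/promoter drives mCherry, which marks transduced cells in red and avoids overlap with the GFP being silenced. One loxP site sits within the U6 promoter and a second follows mCherry, so Cre recombinase would excise the distal part of the promoter, the hairpin and the reporter cassette together, switching off knockdown and fluorescence at once.

The associated publication concerns chromatin regulation and pluripotency in embryonic stem cells. In that setting, a GFP-targeting hairpin would plausibly serve as a control for gene-specific knockdowns or as a means of silencing GFP reporters, although the record does not state its exact role.
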