Addgene plasmid #21905: pSicoR-mCh-GFPi
Depositing lab: Miguel Ramalho-Santos. Depositing organization: University of California, San Francisco (UCSF). Publication: Chd1 regulates open chromatin and pluripotency of embryonic stem cells. Gaspar-Maia A, Alajem A, Polesso F, Sridharan R, Mason MJ, Heidersbach A, Ramalho-Santos J, McManus MT, Plath K, Meshorer E, Ramalho-Santos M. Nature. 2009 Aug 13;460(7257):863-8. doi: 10.1038/nature08212. Epub 2009 Jul 8. PubMed 19587682.
Backbone
  Vector backbone: pSicoR
  Backbone size w/o insert (bp): 7558
  Vector type: Mammalian Expression, Lentiviral, RNAi
Growth in bacteria
  Bacterial resistance: Ampicillin, 100 μg/mL
  Growth temperature: 37°C
  Growth strain: Stbl3
  Copy number: Unknown
Gene/Insert
  Gene/Insert name: GFPi (alt name: shRNA GFP)
  Insert size (bp): 55
  Cloning method: Restriction Enzyme; 5′ cloning site HpaI (destroyed during cloning); 3′ cloning site XhoI (not destroyed)
  Sequencing primers: 5′ cacagacttgtgggagaagc
Terms and licenses: Academic/Nonprofit Terms; Industry Terms: Not Available to Industry
Depositor comments: GFP RNAi sequence - 5'-ACAGCCACAACGTCTATAT
How to cite: pSicoR-mCh-GFPi was a gift from Miguel Ramalho-Santos (Addgene plasmid # 21905 ; http://n2t.net/addgene:21905 ; RRID:Addgene_21905)
