>Addgene plasmid #21905 | pSicoR-mCh-GFPi | addgene partial sequence | sequence record 27595 | 21905 with pLLU-5 5'-cacagacttgtgggagaagc
AGTAACTATAGAGGCTTAATGTGCGATAAAAGACAGATAATCTGTTCTTTTTAATACTAGCTACATTTTA
CATGATAGGCTTGGATTTCTATAACTTCGTATAGCATACATTATACGAAGTTATACATGTCACAAAAGGA
AACTCACCCTAACTGTAAAGTAATTGTGTGTTTTGAGACTATAAATATCCCTTGGAGAAAAGCCTTGTTT
ACAGCCACAACGTCTATATTTCAAGAGAATATAGACGTTGTGGCTGTTTTTTTCCGAGTACTAGGATCCA
TTAGGGCGGCCGCGTGGATAACCGTATTACCGCCATGCATTAGTTATTAATAGTAATCAATTACGGGGGT
C
