>Addgene plasmid #21905 | pSicoR-mCh-GFPi | addgene partial sequence | sequence record 27596 | 21905 with mCherry-R
GGCCNGAGGGCGGCCCTGCCCTCGCCCTCGATCTCGAACTCGTGGCCGTTCACGGAGCCCTCCATGTGCA
CCTTGAAGCGCATGAACTCCTTGATGATGGCCATGTTATCCTCCTCGCCCTTGCTCACCATGGTGGCGAC
CGGTAGCGCTAGCGGATCTGACGGTTCACTAAACCAGCTCTGCTTATATAGACCTCCCACCGTACACGCC
TACCGCCCATTTGCGTCAATGGGGCGGAGTTGTTACGACATTTTGGAAAGTCCCGTTGATTTTGGTGCCA
AAACAAACTCCCATTGACGTCAATGGGGTGGAGACTTGGAAATCCCCGTGAGTCAAACCGCTATCCACGC
CCATTGATGTACTGCCAAAACCGCATCACCATGGTAATAGCGATGACTAATACGTAGATGTACTGCCAAG
TAGGAAAGTCCCATAAGGTCATGTACTGGGCATAATGCCAGGCGGGCCATTTACCGTCATTGACGTCAAT
AGGGGGCGTACTTGGCATATGATACACTTGATGTACTGCCAAGTGGGCAGTTTACCGTAAATACTCCACC
CATTGACGTCAATGGAAAGTCCCTATTGGCGTTACTATGGGAACATACGTCATTATTGACGTCAATGGGC
GGGGGTCGTTGGGCGGTCAGCCAGGCGGGCCATTTACCGTAAGTTATGTAACGCGGAACTCCATATATGG
GCTATGANCTAATGACCCCGTAATTGATTACTATNATAACTAATGCATGGCGGTAATACGGTTATCCACG
CGNCGCCTAATGNATCTAGTACTCGGAAAAAAAGCCCACGTCTAT
